Addgene plasmid #12277: pWZL Blast H-Ras G12V E37G
Depositing lab: Bob Weinberg. Depositing organization: Whitehead Institute for Biomedical Research. Publication: Species- and cell type-specific requirements for cellular transformation. Rangarajan A, Hong SJ, Gifford A, Weinberg RA. Cancer Cell. 2004 Aug . 6(2):171-83. 10.1016/j.ccr.2004.07.009 PubMed 15324700.
Backbone
  Vector backbone: pWZL Blast
  Backbone size w/o insert (bp): 5100
  Vector type: Mammalian Expression, Retroviral
  Selectable markers: Blasticidin
Growth in bacteria
  Bacterial resistance: Ampicillin, 100 μg/mL
  Growth temperature: 37°C
  Growth strain: DH5alpha
  Copy number: High Copy
Gene/Insert
  Gene/Insert name: H-Ras G12V E37G (alt name: HRas)
  Species: H. sapiens (human)
  Mutation: Contains G12V activating mutation. The E37G mutation allows binding and activation of Ral-GEFs, but not of Raf or PI3K.
  Entrez Gene: HRAS (a.k.a. C-BAS/HAS, C-H-RAS, C-HA-RAS1, CTLO, H-RASIDX, HAMSV, HRAS1, RASH1, p21ras)
  Cloning method: Restriction Enzyme; 5′ cloning site EcoRI (not destroyed); 3′ cloning site EcoRI (not destroyed)
  Sequencing primers: 5′ pBABE 5'
Resource information
  A portion of this plasmid was derived from a plasmid made by: See Rodriguez-Viciana, P., et al. (1997) Cell 89, pp. 457
Terms and licenses: Academic/Nonprofit Terms; Industry Terms: Not Available to Industry
How to cite: pWZL Blast H-Ras G12V E37G was a gift from Bob Weinberg (Addgene plasmid # 12277 ; http://n2t.net/addgene:12277 ; RRID:Addgene_12277)
