[The description below was written by a language model from this plasmid's Addgene catalogue record.]
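Description:
pWZL Blast H-Ras G12V E37G is a retroviral mammalian expression plasmid built on the pWZL Blast backbone (about 5.1 kb without insert). It is propagated in E. coli as a high-copy plasmid under ampicillin selection, and transduced or transfected mammalian cells are selected with blasticidin. No feature table accompanies the record, so the promoter, packaging signal, and the arrangement linking the insert to the blasticidin marker are not explicitly stated. Vectors of this retroviral class generally rely on flanking long terminal repeats for transcription and integration, and are packaged into virus by supplying viral proteins in trans from a packaging cell line.

The insert is human HRAS carrying two point mutations, cloned as an EcoRI fragment with both sites retained; because the same enzyme is used at both ends, the cloning was not inherently directional. G12V is the classic activating substitution that makes Ras constitutively active. E37G is an effector-loop mutation that restricts downstream signalling: according to the record, this variant can still bind and activate Ral-GEFs but no longer engages Raf or PI3K. The result is an oncogenic Ras allele that selectively drives the Ral-GEF branch of Ras signalling. No epitope tag or reporter is recorded.

The construct is suited to stable delivery of this effector-selective Ras mutant into cultured mammalian cells to work out which Ras effector pathways are needed for a given phenotype. The associated publication concerns species- and cell type-specific requirements for cellular transformation. Part of the plasmid was derived from an earlier construct made elsewhere.
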