>Addgene plasmid #12277 | pWZL Blast H-Ras G12V E37G | addgene partial sequence | sequence record 18774 | 12277 with pBABE5'
TTCCCGATCTATGACCGAATACAGCTTGTTGTTGTTGGCGCCGTCGGTGTGGGCAAGAGTGCGCTGACCA
TCCAGCTGATCCAGAACCATTTTGTGGACGAATACGACCCCACTATCGGGGATTCCTACCGCAAGCAGGT
GGTCATTGATGGGGAGACGTGCCTGTTGGACATCCTGGATACCGCCGGCCAGGAGGAGTACAGCGCCATG
CGGGACCAGTACATGCGCACCGGGGAGGGCTTCCTGTGTGTGTTTGCCATCAACAACACCAAGTCTTTTG
AGGACATCCACCAGTACAGGGAGCAGATCAAACGGGTGAAGGACTCGGATGACGTGCCCATGGTGCTGGT
GGGGAACAAGTGTGACCTGGCTGCACGCACTGTGGAATCTCGGCAGGCTCAGGACCTCGCCCGAAGCTAC
GGCATCCCCTACATCGAGACCTCGGCCAAGACCCGGCAGGGAGTGGAGGATGCCTTCTACACGTTGGTGC
GTGAGATCCGGCAGCACAAGCTGCGGAAGCTGAACCCTCCTGATGAGAGTGGCCCCGGCTGCATGAGCTG
CAAGTGTGTGCTCTCCTGACGCAGCACAAGCTCAGGACATGGAGGTGCCGGATGCAGGAAGGAGGTGCAG
ACGGAA
